Addgene plasmid #233847: pRO236
Purpose: MoClo-YTK; ConL2/RE cassette; ABA systems; phlfO7-pLEU2m-mNeonGreen-tENO2
Depositing lab: Jeff Hasty. Depositing organization: University of California, San Diego (UCSD). Publication: A Standardized Set of MoClo-Compatible Inducible Promoter Systems for Tunable Gene Expression in Yeast. O'Laughlin R, Tran Q, Lezia A, Ngamkanjanarat W, Emmanuele P, Hao N, Hasty J. ACS Synth Biol. 2024 Jan 19;13(1):85-102. doi: 10.1021/acssynbio.3c00184. Epub 2023 Dec 11. PubMed 38079574.
Backbone
  Vector backbone: pYTK095
  Vector type: Yeast Expression
Growth in bacteria
  Bacterial resistance: Ampicillin, 100 μg/mL
  Growth temperature: 37°C
  Growth strain: DH5alpha
  Copy number: High Copy
Gene/Insert
  Gene/Insert name: phlfO7-pLEU2m-mNeonGreen-tENO2
  Species: S. cerevisiae (budding yeast)
  Cloning method: Golden Gate
Terms and licenses: Academic/Nonprofit Terms; Industry Terms: Not Available to Industry
How to cite: pRO236 was a gift from Jeff Hasty (Addgene plasmid # 233847 ; http://n2t.net/addgene:233847 ; RRID:Addgene_233847)
