[The description below was written by a language model from this plasmid's Addgene catalogue record and pLannotate feature annotations shown in this document.]
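Description:
pRO236 is a 3.6 kb cassette-level plasmid from the MoClo Yeast Toolkit (YTK) system, assembled by Golden Gate cloning in the pYTK095 backbone. It is propagated in E. coli through a high-copy ColE1/pUC-type origin and selected with ampicillin via the β-lactamase gene and its native promoter. The feature table shows no yeast origin of replication or yeast selectable marker. That fits its role as an intermediate transcription-unit plasmid rather than a stand-alone yeast vector. The ConL2 and RE connector designations indicate the position this unit is meant to occupy when several cassettes are joined into a multigene yeast plasmid in a later assembly step.

The payload is a reporter transcription unit described as phlfO7-pLEU2m-mNeonGreen-tENO2. By its name, the promoter is a synthetic hybrid: a set of PhlF operator sites (the "7" presumably refers to the operator number or arrangement) placed upstream of a minimal LEU2 core promoter, which the annotation detects as a short LEU2 promoter fragment. This drives mNeonGreen, a bright, fast-maturing monomeric green/yellow fluorescent protein, followed by the ENO2 terminator. The operator region, terminator and connectors are not annotated in the feature table and are known only from the catalogue description.

The record assigns the construct to the "ABA systems" within a standardized collection of MoClo-compatible inducible promoters for yeast. The minimal promoter would be expected to have little activity alone, with expression depending on a PhlF-based DNA-binding component, presumably controlled by abscisic acid and supplied from other cassettes. The record does not detail that partner. The plasmid serves as the fluorescent readout for characterizing and tuning induction in S. cerevisiae.
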