Features (pLannotate 1.2.2; 5 found; start..end, strand, type, name):
    447..575     +  promoter       LEU2 promoter (fragment): S. cerevisiae LEU2
    582..1289    +  CDS            mNeonGreen: mNeonGreen is a basic (constitutively fluorescent) green/yellow fluorescent protein published in 2013, derived from Branchiostoma lanceolatum. It is reported to be a very rapidly-maturing monomer with moderate acid sensitivity.
   1809..2669    -  CDS            AmpR: β-lactamase; bla; confers resistance to ampicillin, carbenicillin, and related antibiotics
   2670..2774    -  promoter       AmpR promoter: bla
   2877..3465    +  rep_origin     ori: high-copy-number ColE1/pMB1/pBR322/pUC origin of replication
>Addgene plasmid #233847 | pRO236 | addgene full sequence | sequence record 469364 | Addgene NGS Result
GCGGCCGCCCCTGAATTCGCATCTAGAATAAATCGCAGCCAAGTGAGTGAATAGATGACGCACCACGGTC
AGACACGGCCACATCGTATCTCACAGGAGCAAGCGCGATAGGAGCACTCACACATAGTACGGTGATCCGC
TGACTCCTTTGCCCAAATAAGACGTGAGCCCGTCTCAGATGCACACACTGGCTTAAGATGACAACGGGAT
GATACGAAACGTACCGTATCGTTAAGGTGAATGATACGAAACGTACCGTATCGTTAAGGTCAATGATACG
AAACGTACCGTATCGTTAAGGTCAATGATACGAAACGTACCGTATCGTTAAGGTGTATGATACGAAACGT
ACCGTATCGTTAAGGTAGATGATACGAAACGTACCGTATCGTTAAGGTCGATGATACGAAACGTACCGTA
TCGTTAAGGTCGGATCTCAGCTAGCTTTGACAATATTATTTAAGGACCTATTGTTTTTTCCAATAGGTGG
TTAGCAATCGTCTTACTTTCTAACTTTTCTTACCTTTTACATTTCAGCAATATATATATATATATTTCAA
GGATATACCATTCTAAGATCTATGGTTTCAAAAGGGGAGGAGGATAATATGGCGAGTCTTCCTGCCACGC
ATGAGCTGCATATCTTCGGATCTATTAATGGTGTCGACTTTGATATGGTAGGACAAGGAACCGGGAACCC
CAATGACGGGTATGAAGAGCTAAATCTAAAGAGTACAAAAGGAGATTTACAGTTTTCTCCTTGGATACTT
GTTCCCCACATTGGATATGGATTTCATCAATATCTTCCTTATCCAGACGGAATGAGCCCGTTCCAGGCCG
CTATGGTTGACGGCTCCGGGTATCAAGTACACCGTACCATGCAGTTTGAGGATGGGGCATCCCTGACCGT
AAATTACAGGTACACCTACGAGGGCTCACACATAAAGGGTGAGGCGCAGGTAAAGGGTACTGGATTTCCT
GCGGACGGCCCAGTAATGACAAATTCACTTACAGCAGCGGATTGGTGCAGGAGCAAAAAGACCTATCCCA
ATGACAAAACTATCATAAGTACCTTTAAATGGTCCTATACGACAGGTAACGGGAAGAGATATAGGTCAAC
GGCAAGGACAACGTATACTTTCGCGAAGCCAATGGCAGCAAACTATCTGAAGAATCAACCTATGTACGTG
TTCAGAAAGACCGAGTTGAAACATTCCAAGACAGAGTTAAATTTCAAAGAATGGCAAAAGGCTTTTACTG
ACGTAATGGGGATGGATGAATTGTATAAGGGATCCTAACTCGAGAGTGCTTTTAACTAAGAATTATTAGT
CTTTTCTGCTTATTTTTTCATCATAGTTTAGAACACTTTATATTAACGAATAGTTTATGAATCTATTTAG
GTTTAAAAATTGATACAGTTTTATAAGTTACTTTTTCAAAGACTCGTGCTGTCTATTGCATAATGCACTG
GAAGGGGAAAAAAAAGGTGCACACGCGTGGCTTTTTCTTGAATTTGCAGTTTGAAAAATGCTGAGCATGA
GACGGAAATCTGCTCGTCAGTGGTGCTCACACTGACGAATCATGTACAGATCATACCGATGACTGCCTGG
CGACTCACAACTAAGCAAGACAGCCGGAACCAGCGCCGGCGAACACCACTGCATATATGGCATATCACAA
CAGTCCAACTAGTGCACTGCAGTACAGCGGCCGCGATTATCAAAAAGGATCTTCACCTAGATCCTTTTAA
ATTAAAAATGAAGTTTTAAATCAATCTAAAGTATATATGAGTAAACTTGGTCTGACAGTTACCAATGCTT
AATCAGTGAGGCACCTATCTCAGCGATCTGTCTATTTCGTTCATCCATAGTTGCCTGACTCCCCGTCGTG
TAGATAACTACGATACGGGAGGGCTTACCATCTGGCCCCAGTGCTGCAATGATACCGCGGGACCCACGCT
CACCGGCTCCAGATTTATCAGCAATAAACCAGCCAGCCGGAAGGGCCGAGCGCAGAAGTGGTCCTGCAAC
TTTATCCGCCTCCATCCAGTCTATTAATTGTTGCCGGGAAGCTAGAGTAAGTAGTTCGCCAGTTAATAGT
TTGCGCAACGTTGTTGCCATTGCTACAGGCATCGTGGTGTCACGCTCGTCGTTTGGTATGGCTTCATTCA
GCTCCGGTTCCCAACGATCAAGGCGAGTTACATGATCCCCCATGTTGTGCAAAAAAGCGGTTAGCTCCTT
CGGTCCTCCGATCGTTGTCAGAAGTAAGTTGGCCGCAGTGTTATCACTCATGGTTATGGCAGCACTGCAT
AATTCTCTTACTGTCATGCCATCCGTAAGATGCTTTTCTGTGACTGGTGAGTACTCAACCAAGTCATTCT
GAGAATAGTGTATGCGGCGACCGAGTTGCTCTTGCCCGGCGTCAATACGGGATAATACCGCGCCACATAG
CAGAACTTTAAAAGTGCTCATCATTGGAAAACGTTCTTCGGGGCGAAAACTCTCAAGGATCTTACCGCTG
TTGAGATCCAGTTCGATGTAACCCACTCGTGCACCCAACTGATCTTCAGCATCTTTTACTTTCACCAGCG
TTTCTGGGTGAGCAAAAACAGGAAGGCAAAATGCCGCAAAAAAGGGAATAAGGGCGACACGGAAATGTTG
AATACTCATACTCTTCCTTTTTCAATATTATTGAAGCATTTATCAGGGTTATTGTCTCATGAGCGGATAC
ATATTTGAATGTATTTAGAAAAATAAACAAATAGGGGTTCCGCGCACATTTCCCCGAAAAGTGCCACCTG
TCATGACCAAAATCCCTTAACGTGAGTTTTCGTTCCACTGAGCGTCAGACCCCGTAGAAAAGATCAAAGG
ATCTTCTTGAGATCCTTTTTTTCTGCGCGTAATCTGCTGCTTGCAAACAAAAAAACCACCGCTACCAGCG
GTGGTTTGTTTGCCGGATCAAGAGCTACCAACTCTTTTTCCGAAGGTAACTGGCTTCAGCAGAGCGCAGA
TACCAAATACTGTTCTTCTAGTGTAGCCGTAGTTAGGCCACCACTTCAAGAACTCTGTAGCACCGCCTAC
ATACCTCGCTCTGCTAATCCTGTTACCAGTGGCTGCTGCCAGTGGCGATAAGTCGTGTCTTACCGGGTTG
GACTCAAGACGATAGTTACCGGATAAGGCGCAGCGGTCGGGCTGAACGGGGGGTTCGTGCACACAGCCCA
GCTTGGAGCGAACGACCTACACCGAACTGAGATACCTACAGCGTGAGCTATGAGAAAGCGCCACGCTTCC
CGAAGGGAGAAAGGCGGACAGGTATCCGGTAAGCGGCAGGGTCGGAACAGGAGAGCGCACGAGGGAGCTT
CCAGGGGGAAACGCCTGGTATCTTTATAGTCCTGTCGGGTTTCGCCACCTCTGACTTGAGCGTCGATTTT
TGTGATGCTCGTCAGGGGGGCGGAGCCTATGGAAAAACGCCAGCAACGCGGCCTTTTTACGGTTCCTGGC
CTTTTGCTGGCCTTTTGCTCACATGTTCTTTCCTGCGTTATCCCCTGATTCTGTGGATAACCGT
